>Addgene plasmid #215697 | pcDNAintron-CHIKV-nsp4-c3xFLAG | addgene full sequence | sequence record 426572 | Addgene NGS Result
CAAGGCAATCAGGGTATATTATATTGTACTTCAGCACAGTTTTAGAGAACAATTGTTATAATTAAATGAT
AAGGTAGAATATTTCTGCATATAAATTCTGGCTGGCGTGGAAATATTCTTATTGGTAGAAACAACTACAT
CCTGGTCATCATCCTGCCTTTCTCTTTATGGTTACAATGATATACACTGTTTGAGATGAGGATAAAATAC
TCTGAGTCCAAACCGGGCCCCTCTGCTAACCATGTTCATGCCTTCTTCTTTTTCCTACAGCTCCTGGGCA
ACGTGCTGGTTATTGTGCTGTCTCATCATTTTGGCAAAGAATTGTAATACGACTCACTATAGGGCGAATT
CGGATCCACTAGTCCAGTGTGGTGGAATTCTGCAGATCTAGAGCCTCTGCTAACCATGTTCATGCCTTCT
TCTTTTTCCTACAGCTCCTGGGCAACGTGCTGGTTATTGTGCTGTCTCATCATTTTGGCAAAGAATTCGA
GCTCATCGATGCATGGTACCGCCACCATGGCCAATAGAAGCAGGTATCAGTCACGCAAAGTGGAAAATAT
GAAAGCAACAATCATCCAGAGACTAAAGAGAGGCTGTAAACTGTATTTAATGGCAGAGACCCCGAAAGTC
CCGACTTATCGGACCATATACCCGGCGCCTGTGTACTCGCCTCCGATCAATGTCCGATTGTCCAACCCCG
AGTCCGCAGTGGCAGCATGTAATGAGTTCTTAGCTAGAAACTACCCAACTGTTTCATCATACCAAATCAC
CGACGAGTATGATGCATATCTAGACATGGTGGACGGGTCGGAGAGTTGCTTGGACCGAGCGACATTCAAT
CCGTCAAAACTTAGGAGCTACCCGAAACAACATGCTTATCACGCGCCTTCTATCAGAAGCGCTGTACCTT
CCCCATTCCAGAACACACTACAGAATGTACTGGCAGCAGCCACGAAAAGGAACTGCAACGTCACACAGAT
GAGGGAATTACCCACTTTGGACTCAGCAGTATTCAACGTGGAGTGTTTTAAAAAATTCGCATGTAACCGA
GAATACTGGGAAGAATTTGCAGCCAGCCCTATCAGGATAACAACTGAGAATCTAACAACCTATGTCACTA
AACTAAAGGGGCCAAAAGCAGCAGCGCTGTTTGCAAAAACCCATAATCTGCTGCCACTGCAGGATGTACC
AATGGATAGGTTCACAGTAGATATGAAAAGGGATGTGAAGGTAACTCCTGGTACAAAGCATACAGAGGAA
AGACCTAAGGTGCAGGTTATACAGGCGGCTGAACCCTTGGCAACAGCGTACCTATGTGGAATTCACAGAG
AACTGGTTAGGAGATTGAACGCCGTCCTCCTACCCAATGTGCATACACTATTTGACATGTCTGCCGAGGA
CTTCGATGCCATTATAGCCGCACACTTCAAGCCAGGAGACGCTGTTTTAGAAACGGACATAGCCTCCTTT
GATAAGAGCCAAGATGATTCACTTGCGCTTACCGCCTTAATGCTGTTAGAAGATTTGGGAGTGGATCACT
CCCTGTTGGACTTGATAGAGGCTGCTTTCGGAGAGATTTCCAGCTGTCATCTGCCGACAGGTACGCGCTT
CAAGTTCGGCGCTATGATGAAATCCGGTATGTTCCTAACTCTGTTCGTCAACACGTTGTTAAATATCACC
ATCGCTAGCCGGGTGTTGGAAGATCGTCTGACAAAATCCGCATGCGCGGCCTTCATCGGCGACGACAACA
TAATACATGGTGTCGTCTCCGATGAATTGATGGCAGCCAGATGCGCTACTTGGATGAACATGGAAGTGAA
GATCATAGATGCAGTTGTATCCCAGAAAGCTCCTTACTTTTGTGGAGGGTTTATACTGCATGATACTGTG
ACAGGAACAGCTTGCAGAGTGGCGGACCCGCTAAAAAGGTTATTTAAATTGGGCAAACCGTTAGCGGCAG
GTGACGAACAAGATGAAGACAGAAGACGGGCGCTGGCTGATGAAGTAATCAGATGGCAACGAACAGGGCT
AATAGATGAGCTGGAGAAAGCGGTGTACTCTAGGTACGAAGTGCAGGGTATATCAGTTGCGGTAATGTCC
ATGGCCACCTTTGCAAGCTCCAGATCCAACTTCGAGAAGCTCAGAGGACCCGTCATAACTTTGTACGGCG
GTCCTAAAGACTACAAAGACCATGACGGTGATTATAAAGATCATGATATCGACTACAAGGATGACGATGA
CAAGTGACTCGAGCTAGCAGATCATCCAGCACAGTGGCGGCCGCTCGAGTCTAGAGGGCCCGTTTAAACC
CGCTGATCAGCCTCGACTGTGCCTTCTAGTTGCCAGCCATCTGTTGTTTGCCCCTCCCCCGTGCCTTCCT
TGACCCTGGAAGGTGCCACTCCCACTGTCCTTTCCTAATAAAATGAGGAAATTGCATCGCATTGTCTGAG
TAGGTGTCATTCTATTCTGGGGGGTGGGGTGGGGCAGGACAGCAAGGGGGAGGATTGGGAAGACAATAGC
AGGCATGCTGGGGATGCGGTGGGCTCTATGGCTTCTGAGGCGGAAAGAACCAGCTGGGGCTCTAGGGGGT
ATCCCC
[124 nt withheld, positions 2597-2720]
C
[91 nt withheld, positions 2722-2812]
A
[49 nt withheld, positions 2814-2862]
CCTTTGACGTTGGAGTCCACGTTCTTT
[37 nt withheld, positions 2890-2926]
ACCCTATCTCGGTCTATTCTTTTGATTTATAAGGGATTTTGCCGATTTCGGCCTATTGGTTAAAAAATGA
GCTGATTTAACAAAAATTTAACGCGAATTAATTCTGTGGAATGTGTGTCAGTTAGGGTGTGGAAAGTCCC
CAGGCTCCCCAGCAGGCAGAAGTATGCAAAGCATGCATCTCAATTAGTCAGCAACCAGGTGTGGAAAGTC
CCCAGGCTCCCCAGCAGGCAGAAGTATGCAAAGCATGCATCTCAATTAGTCAGCAACCATAGTCCCGCCC
CTAACTCCGCCCATCCCGCCCCTAACTCCGCCCAGTTCCGCCCATTCTCCGCCCCATGGCTGACTAATTT
TTTTTATTTATGCAGAGGCCGAGGCCGCCTCTGCCTCTGAGCTATTCCAGAAGTAGTGAGGAGGCTTTTT
TGGAGGCCTAGGCTTTTGCAAAAAGCTCCCGGGAGCTTGTATATCCATTTTCGGATCTGATCAAGAGACA
GGATGAGGATCGTTTCGCATGATTGAACAAGATGGATTGCACGCAGGTTCTCCGGCCGCTTGGGTGGAGA
GGCTATTCGGCTATGACTGGGCACAACAGACAATCGGCTGCTCTGATGCCGCCGTGTTCCGGCTGTCAGC
GCAGGGGCGCCCGGTTCTTTTTGTCAAGACCGACCTGTCCGGTGCCCTGAATGAACTGCAGGACGAGGCA
GCGCGGCTATCGTGGCTGGCCACGACGGGCGTTCCTTGCGCAGCTGTGCTCGACGTTGTCACTGAAGCGG
GAAGGGACTGGCTGCTATTGGGCGAAGTGCCGGGGCAGGATCTCCTGTCATCTCACCTTGCTCCTGCCGA
GAAAGTATCCATCATGGCTGATGCAATGCGGCGGCTGCATACGCTTGATCCGGCTACCTGCCCATTCGAC
CACCAAGCGAAACATCGCATCGAGCGAGCACGTACTCGGATGGAAGCCGGTCTTGTCGATCAGGATGATC
TGGACGAAGAGCATCAGGGGCTCGCGCCAGCCGAACTGTTCGCCAGGCTCAAGGCGCGCATGCCCGACGG
CGAGGATCTCGTCGTGACCCATGGCGATGCCTGCTTGCCGAATATCATGGTGGAAAATGGCCGCTTTTCT
GGATTCATCGACTGTGGCCGGCTGGGTGTGGCGGACCGCTATCAGGACATAGCGTTGGCTACCCGTGATA
TTGCTGAAGAGCTTGGCGGCGAATGGGCTGACCGCTTCCTCGTGCTTTACGGTATCGCCGCTCCCGATTC
GCAGCGCATCGCCTTCTATCGCCTTCTTGACGAGTTCTTCTGAGCGGGACTCTGGGGTTCGAAATGACCG
ACCAAGCGACGCCCAACCTGCCATCACGAGATTTCGATTCCACCGCCGCCTTCTATGAAAGGTTGGGCTT
CGGAATCGTTTTCCGGGACGCCGGCTGGATGATCCTCCAGCGCGGGGATCTCATGCTGGAGTTCTTCGCC
CACCCCAACTTGTTTATTGCAGCTTATAATGGTTACAAATAAAGCAATAGCATCACAAATTTCACAAATA
AAGCATTTTTTTCACTGCATTCTAGTTGTGGTTTGTCCAAACTCATCAATGTATCTTATCATGTCTGTAT
ACCGTCGACCTCTAGCTAGAGCTTGGCGTAATCATGGTCATAGCTGTTTCCTGTGTGAAATTGTTATCCG
CTCACAATTCCACACAACATACGAGCCGGAAGCATAAAGTGTAAAGCCTGGGGTGCCTAATGAGTGAGCT
AACTCACATTAATTGCGTTGCGCTCACTGCCCGCTTTCCAGTCGGGAAACCTGTCGTGCCAGCTGCATTA
ATGAATCGGCCAACGCGCGGGGAGAGGCGGTTTGCGTATTGGGCGCTCTTCCGCTTCCTCGCTCACTGAC
TCGCTGCGCTCGGTCGTTCGGCTGCGGCGAGCGGTATCAGCTCACTCAAAGGCGGTAATACGGTTATCCA
CAGAATCAGGGGATAACGCAGGAAAGAACATGTGAGCAAAAGGCCAGCAAAAGGCCAGGAACCGTAAAAA
GGCCGCGTTGCTGGCGTTTTTCCATAGGCTCCGCCCCCCTGACGAGCATCACAAAAATCGACGCTCAAGT
CAGAGGTGGCGAAACCCGACAGGACTATAAAGATACCAGGCGTTTCCCCCTGGAAGCTCCCTCGTGCGCT
CTCCTGTTCCGACCCTGCCGCTTACCGGATACCTGTCCGCCTTTCTCCCTTCGGGAAGCGTGGCGCTTTC
TCATAGCTCACGCTGTAGGTATCTCAGTTCGGTGTAGGTCGTTCGCTCCAAGCTGGGCTGTGTGCACGAA
CCCCCCGTTCAGCCCGACCGCTGCGCCTTATCCGGTAACTATCGTCTTGAGTCCAACCCGGTAAGACACG
ACTTATCGCCACTGGCAGCAGCCACTGGTAACAGGATTAGCAGAGCGAGGTATGTAGGCGGTGCTACAGA
GTTCTTGAAGTGGTGGCCTAACTACGGCTACACTAGAAGAACAGTATTTGGTATCTGCGCTCTGCTGAAG
CCAGTTACCTTCGGAAAAAGAGTTGGTAGCTCTTGATCCGGCAAACAAACCACCGCTGGTAGCGGTGGTT
TTTTTGTTTGCAAGCAGCAGATTACGCGCAGAAAAAAAGGATCTCAAGAAGATCCTTTGATCTTTTCTAC
GGGGTCTGACGCTCAGTGGAACGAAAACTCACGTTAAGGGATTTTGGTCATGAGATTATCAAAAAGGATC
TTCACCTAGATCCTTTTAAATTAAAAATGAAGTTTTAAATCAATCTAAAGTATATATGAGTAAACTTGGT
CTGACAGTTACCAATGCTTAATCAGTGAGGCACCTATCTCAGCGATCTGTCTATTTCGTTCATCCATAGT
TGCCTGACTCCCCGTCGTGTAGATAACTACGATACGGGAGGGCTTACCATCTGGCCCCAGTGCTGCAATG
ATACCGCGAGACCCACGCTCACCGGCTCCAGATTTATCAGCAATAAACCAGCCAGCCGGAAGGGCCGAGC
GCAGAAGTGGTCCTGCAACTTTATCCGCCTCCATCCAGTCTATTAATTGTTGCCGGGAAGCTAGAGTAAG
TAGTTCGCCAGTTAATAGTTTGCGCAACGTTGTTGCCATTGCTACAGGCATCGTGGTGTCACGCTCGTCG
TTTGGTATGGCTTCATTCAGCTCCGGTTCCCAACGATCAAGGCGAGTTACATGATCCCCCATGTTGTGCA
AAAAAGCGGTTAGCTCCTTCGGTCCTCCGATCGTTGTCAGAAGTAAGTTGGCCGCAGTGTTATCACTCAT
GGTTATGGCAGCACTGCATAATTCTCTTACTGTCATGCCATCCGTAAGATGCTTTTCTGTGACTGGTGAG
TACTCAACCAAGTCATTCTGAGAATAGTGTATGCGGCGACCGAGTTGCTCTTGCCCGGCGTCAATACGGG
ATAATACCGCGCCACATAGCAGAACTTTAAAAGTGCTCATCATTGGAAAACGTTCTTCGGGGCGAAAACT
CTCAAGGATCTTACCGCTGTTGAGATCCAGTTCGATGTAACCCACTCGTGCACCCAACTGATCTTCAGCA
TCTTTTACTTTCACCAGCGTTTCTGGGTGAGCAAAAACAGGAAGGCAAAATGCCGCAAAAAAGGGAATAA
GGGCGACACGGAAATGTTGAATACTCATACTCTTCCTTTTTCAATATTATTGAAGCATTTATCAGGGTTA
TTGTCTCATGAGCGGATACATATTTGAATGTATTTAGAAAAATAAACAAATAGGGGTTCCGCGCACATTT
CCCCGAAAAGTGCCACCTGACGTCGACGGATCGGGAGATCTCCCGATCCCCTATGGTGCACTCTCAGTAC
AATCTGCTCTGATGCCGCATAGTTAAGCCAGTATCTGCTCCCTGCTTGTGTGTTGGAGGTCGCTGAGTAG
TGCGCGAGCAAAATTTAAGCTACAACAAGGCAAGGCTTGACCGACAATTGCATGAAGAATCTGCTTAGGG
TTAGGCGTTTTGCGCTGCTTCGCGATGTACGGGCCAGATATACGCGTTGACATTGATTATTGACTAGTTA
TTAATAGTAATCAATTACGGGGTCATTAGTTCATAGCCCATATATGGAGTTCCGCGTTACATAACTTACG
GTAAATGGCCCGCCTGGCTGACCGCCCAACGACCCCCGCCCATTGACGTCAATAATGACGTATGTTCCCA
TAGTAACGCCAATAGGGACTTTCCATTGACGTCAATGGGTGGAGTATTTACGGTAAACTGCCCACTTGGC
AGTACATCAAGTGTATCATATGCCAAGTACGCCCCCTATTGACGTCAATGACGGTAAATGGCCCGCCTGG
CATTATGCCCAGTACATGACCTTATGGGACTTTCCTACTTGGCAGTACATCTACGTATTAGTCATCGCTA
TTACCATGGTGATGCGGTTTTGGCAGTACATCAATGGGCGTGGATAGCGGTTTGACTCACGGGGATTTCC
AAGTCTCCACCCCATTGACGTCAATGGGAGTTTGTTTTGGCACCAAAATCAACGGGACTTTCCAAAATGT
CGTAACAACTCCGCCCCATTGACGCAAATGGGCGGTAGGCGTGTACGGTGGGAGGTCTATATAAGCAGAG
CTCGTTTAGTGAACCGTCAGATCGCCTGGAGACGCCATCCACGCTGTTTTGACCTCCATAGAAGACACCG
GGACCGATCCAGCCTCCGGGGGATCGATCCCCCCGATCCTGAGAACTTCAGGGTGAGTTTGGGGACCCTT
GATTGTTCTTTCTTTTTCGCTATTGTAAAATTCATGTTATATGGAGGGGGCAAAGTTTTCAGGGTGTTGT
TTAGAATGGGAAGATGTCCCTTGTATCACCATGGACCCTCATGATAATTTTGTTTCTTTCACTTTCTACT
CTGTTGACAACCATTGTCTCCTCTTATTTTCTTTTCATTTTCTGTAACTTTTTCGTTAAACTTTAGCTTG
CATTTGTAACGAATTTTTAAATTCACTTTTGTTTATTTGTCAGATTGTAAGTACTTTCTCTAATCACTTT
TTTTT
Features (pLannotate 1.2.2; 23 found; start..end, strand, type, name):
    325..343     +  promoter       T7 promoter: promoter for bacteriophage T7 RNA polymerase
    394..434     +  intron         β-globin intron (fragment): intron from rabbit β-globin gene
    432..488     +  CDS            HBB (fragment): HBB_LEPEU - Experimental evidence at protein level: Swiss-Prot protein existence level 1. Involved in oxygen transport from the lung to the various peripheral tissues. From Lepus europaeus (European hare).
    508..2178    +  CDS            POLN_CHIKS (fragment): Experimental evidence at protein level: Swiss-Prot protein existence level 1. [RNA-directed RNA polymerase nsP4]: RNA dependent RNA polymerase (By similarity). Replicates genomic and antigenomic RNA by recognizing replications specific signals. The early replication complex formed by the polyprotein P123 and nsP4 synthesizes minus- strand RNAs (By similarity). The late replication complex composed of fully processed nsP1-nsP4 is responsible for the production of genomic and subgenomic plus-strand RNAs (By similarity). From Chikungunya virus (strain S27-African prototype) (CHIKV).
   2179..2244    +  CDS            3xFLAG: three tandem FLAG® epitope tags, followed by an enterokinase cleavage site
   2327..2551    +  polyA_signal   bGH poly(A) signal: bovine growth hormone polyadenylation signal
   2555..2576    +  promoter       SV40 promoter (fragment): SV40 enhancer and early promoter
   2597..3025    +  rep_origin     f1 ori (sequence partly withheld): f1 bacteriophage origin of replication; arrow indicates direction of (+) strand synthesis
   3039..3368    +  promoter       SV40 promoter: SV40 enhancer and early promoter
   3435..4226    +  CDS            neo: KKA2_KLEPN - Also known as kan, nptII. Experimental evidence at protein level: Swiss-Prot protein existence level 1. Resistance to kanamycin, neomycin, paromomycin, ribostamycin, butirosin and gentamicin B. From Klebsiella pneumoniae.
   4250..4408    +  CDS            ble (fragment): BLE_KLEPN - Experimental evidence at protein level: Swiss-Prot protein existence level 1. Binding protein with a strong affinity to the bleomycin family of antibiotics. Binds to CL990; an antimitotic-antibiotic compound. From Klebsiella pneumoniae.
   4403..4524    +  polyA_signal   SV40 poly(A) signal: SV40 polyadenylation signal
   4597..4613    -  protein_bind   lac operator: The lac repressor binds to the lac operator to inhibit transcription in E. coli. This inhibition can be relieved by adding lactose or isopropyl-β-D-thiogalactopyranoside (IPTG). lac repressor encoded by lacI
   4621..4651    -  promoter       lac promoter: promoter for the E. coli lac operon
   4666..4687    -  protein_bind   CAP binding site: CAP binding activates transcription in the presence of cAMP. E. coli catabolite activator protein
   4700..4792    -  CDS            lacI (fragment): lac repressor; lacI; The lac repressor binds to the lac operator to inhibit transcription in E. coli. This inhibition can be relieved by adding lactose or isopropyl-β-D-thiogalactopyranoside (IPTG).
   4975..5563    -  rep_origin     ori: high-copy-number ColE1/pMB1/pBR322/pUC origin of replication
   5734..6594    -  CDS            AmpR: β-lactamase; bla; confers resistance to ampicillin, carbenicillin, and related antibiotics
   6595..6699    -  promoter       AmpR promoter: bla
   6758..6810    -  misc_feature   bom (fragment): basis of mobility region from pBR322
   6965..7344    +  enhancer       CMV enhancer: human cytomegalovirus immediate early enhancer
   7345..7548    +  promoter       CMV promoter: human cytomegalovirus (CMV) immediate early promoter
   7669..270     +  intron         β-globin intron (across the origin): intron from rabbit β-globin gene
