[The description below was written by a language model from this plasmid's Addgene catalogue record and pLannotate feature annotations shown in this document.]
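Description:
pcDNAintron-CHIKV-nsp4-c3xFLAG is a mammalian expression plasmid built on the pcDNAintron backbone, a pcDNA-style vector that carries a rabbit β-globin intron between the promoter and the coding region. The sequenced record is about 8 kb. In E. coli it is maintained at high copy through a ColE1/pUC-type origin and selected with ampicillin via the β-lactamase gene; an f1 origin is also present. For mammalian cells, an SV40 early promoter drives a neomycin phosphotransferase gene terminated by an SV40 polyadenylation signal, allowing G418 selection of stable transfectants.

The payload is the nonstructural protein 4 (nsP4) coding region of Chikungunya virus, listed as derived from strain 181/clone 25; the annotation software matched it by similarity to the nonstructural polyprotein of the S27 prototype strain. nsP4 is the viral RNA-dependent RNA polymerase, which works with the other nonstructural proteins in the replication complexes that synthesize minus-strand, genomic and subgenomic RNAs. Transcription is driven by the human cytomegalovirus immediate-early enhancer and promoter, and the transcript passes through the β-globin intron, an element generally included to improve mRNA processing and expression. A T7 promoter lies between the main intron segment and the insert, followed by short additional β-globin intron and exon fragments just before the open reading frame. The coding sequence is fused in frame at its C terminus to a 3xFLAG epitope and followed by a bovine growth hormone polyadenylation signal. The construct is intended to produce FLAG-tagged nsP4 on its own in transfected mammalian cells, where the tag allows detection or immunoprecipitation with anti-FLAG antibodies.
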