Addgene plasmid #215697: pcDNAintron-CHIKV-nsp4-c3xFLAG
Purpose: Produces the Chikungunya virus nonstructural protein 4 with a c-terminal 3xFLAG tag
Depositing lab: Melinda Brindley. Depositing organization: University of Georgia. Publication: Chikungunya virus release is reduced by TIM-1 receptors through binding of envelope phosphatidylserine. Reyes Ballista JM, Hoover AJ, Noble JT, Acciani MD, Miazgowicz KL, Harrison SA, Tabscott GAL, Duncan A, Barnes DN, Jimenez AR, Brindley MA. J Virol. 2024 Jul 15:e0077524. doi: 10.1128/jvi.00775-24. PubMed 39007616.
Backbone
  Vector backbone: pcDNAintron
  Backbone size w/o insert (bp): 6205
  Vector type: Mammalian Expression
  Selectable markers: Neomycin (select with G418)
Growth in bacteria
  Bacterial resistance: Ampicillin, 100 μg/mL
  Growth temperature: 37°C
  Growth strain: DH5alpha
  Copy number: High Copy
Gene/Insert
  Gene/Insert name: CHIKV nsp4
  Species: Chikungunya virus strain 181/clone 25
  Insert size (bp): 1727
  Promoter: CMV
  Tag / fusion protein: 3xFLAG (C terminal on insert)
  Cloning method: Ligation Independent Cloning
  Sequencing primers: 5′ TAATACGACTCACTATAGGG; 3′ TAGAAGGCACAGTCGAGG
Terms and licenses: Academic/Nonprofit Terms; Industry Terms: Not Available to Industry
How to cite: pcDNAintron-CHIKV-nsp4-c3xFLAG was a gift from Melinda Brindley (Addgene plasmid # 215697 ; http://n2t.net/addgene:215697 ; RRID:Addgene_215697)
